>Addgene plasmid #120278 | pRK5 FLAG membrane-bound lipin-1 (delta200) | addgene full sequence | sequence record 233613 | Addgene NGS Result
AGCGCCCAATACGCAAACCGCCTCTCCCCGCGCGTTGGCCGATTCATTAATGCAGCTGGCACGACAGGTT
TCCCGACTGGAAAGCGGGCAGTGAGCGCAACGCAATTAATGTGAGTTAGCTCACTCATTAGGCACCCCAG
GCTTTACACTTTATGCTTCCGGCTCGTATGTTGTGTGGAATTGTGAGCGGATAACAATTTCACACAGGAA
ACAGCTATGACATGATTACGAATTAATTCGAGCTCGCCCGACATTGATTATTGACTAGTTATTAATAGTA
ATCAATTACGGGGTCATTAGTTCATAGCCCATATATGGAGTTCCGCGTTACATAACTTACGGTAAATGGC
CCGCCTGGCTGACCGCCCAACGACCCCCGCCCATTGACGTCAATAATGACGTATGTTCCCATAGTAACGC
CAATAGGGACTTTCCATTGACGTCAATGGGTGGAGTATTTACGGTAAACTGCCCACTTGGCAGTACATCA
AGTGTATCATATGCCAAGTACGCCCCCTATTGACGTCAATGACGGTAAATGGCCCGCCTGGCATTATGCC
CAGTACATGACCTTATGGGACTTTCCTACTTGGCAGTACATCTACGTATTAGTCATCGCTATTACCATGG
TGATGCGGTTTTGGCAGTACATCAATGGGCGTGGATAGCGGTTTGACTCACGGGGATTTCCAAGTCTCCA
CCCCATTGACGTCAATGGGAGTTTGTTTTGGCACCAAAATCAACGGGACTTTCCAAAATGTCGTAACAAC
TCCGCCCCATTGACGCAAATGGGCGGTAGGCGTGTACGGTGGGAGGTCTATATAAGCAGAGCTCGTTTAG
TGAACCGTCAGATCGCCTGGAGACGCCATCCACGCTGTTTTGACCTCCATAGAAGACACCGGGACCGATC
CAGCCTCCGCGGCCGGGAACGGTGCATTGGAACGCGGATTCCCCGTGCCAAGAGTGACGTAAGTACCGCC
TATAGAGTCTATAGGCCCACCCCCTTGGCTTCGTTAGAACGCGGCTACAATTAATACATAACCTTATGTA
TCATACACATACGATTTAGGTGACACTATAGAATAACATCCACTTTGCCTTTCTCTCCACAGGTGTCCAC
TCCCAGGTCCAACTGCACCTCGGTTCTATCGATTGAATTCACCATGGAAATGGACTACAAGGATGACGAT
GACAAGGGTGGTGGTGGTGGTGCGTCGACGATGAATTACGTGGGGCAGCTGGCCGGCCAGGTGTTTGTGA
CGGTGAAGGAGCTCTACAAGGGACTGAACCCCGCCACGCTGTCGGGATGCATCGACATCATTGTCATCCG
GCAGCCCAATGGCAGTCTGCAGTGCTCCCCTTTCCACGTCCGCTTCGGCAAGATGGGTGTCCTCCGCTCC
CGAGAGAAAGTGGTGGACATAGAAATCAATGGGGAGTCCGTGGATTTGCACATGAAGTTGGGAGACAACG
GAGAAGCATTTTTTGTTCAAGAGACGGACAACGATCAGGAAATCATCCCCATGTACCTGGCCACGTCCCC
CATCCTGTCAGAAGGAGCTGCGAGAATGGAAAGCCAGCTGAAGAGGAACTCTGTGGACAGAATCAGGTGC
CTGGATCCCACTACAGCTGCCCAGGGCCTGCCTCCCAGCGACACCCCATCCACTGGTTCTCTGGGGAAGA
AGAGAAGGAAAAGGAGGAGGAAGGCCCAGTTGGACAATCTCAAAAGAGATGACAATGTCAACTCATCTGA
GGATGAGGACATGTTTCCCATAGAGATGAGCTCGGATGAGGACACAGCACCGATGGATGGAAGCAGAACT
CTTCCTAATGATGTACCACCATTCCAAGATGATATTCCTAAGGAAAACTTCCCCTCGATTTCAACGCACC
CCCAGTCAGCATCGTACCCCAGTTCGGACAGAGAATGGTCCCCCAGCCCCAGCAGCCTGGTAGATTGCCA
GAGGACTCCCCCTCACCTGGCCGAGGGAGTTCTCTCTAGCTCTTGTCCTCTGCAGTCTTGCCACTTCCAT
GCTTCGGAAAGTCCTTCAGGCTCCCGGCCCTCAACACCAAAAAGTGACTCTGAGCTGGTCAGTAAGTCTG
CAGACAGGTTGACGCCAAAGAATAACCTGGAAATGCTCTGGCTGTGGGGTGAATTGCCACAGGCTGCAAA
GTCCTCTTCTCCACACAAGATGAAAGAGTCCAGCCCCTTAGGGAGCCGGAAGACTCCTGATAAAATGAAT
TTTCAGGCCATTCACAGCGAGTCTTCAGATACTTTTAGTGACCAGTCGCCAACAATGGCCCGGGGACTGC
TCATCCACCAGAGTAAGGCCCAGACGGAAATGCAGTTTGTGAACGAGGAGGATCTCGAGTCCTTGGGGGC
GGCAGCCCCACCTTCACCCGTGGCCGAAGAGCTCAAGGCCCCATATCCCAACACCGCACAGTCGTCGAGC
AAGACAGATTCCCCTTCCAGGAAGAAAGATAAACGGAGCCGACACCTTGGAGCTGATGGTGTTTATCTGG
ACGACCTCACGGACATGGACCCTGAAGTGGCAGCCCTGTATTTCCCCAAGAATGGGGATCCTGGTGGGCT
CCCCAAACAAGCCAGTGACAACGGAGCCAGGTCAGCCAACCAGTCACCACAGTCGGTGGGAGGCTCGGGC
ATCGACAGTGGTGTGGAGAGCACCTCCGACAGCCTGAGGGACCTGCCATCCATCGCCATCTCCCTCTGCG
GTGGCCTCAGTGACCACAGAGAGATCACCAAAGATGCATTTTTGGAACAAGCCGTGTCATATCAGCAATT
TGCCGACAACCCTGCTATCATCGATGACCCCAACCTCGTGGTCAAGGTTGGCAATAAGTATTACAACTGG
ACAACAGCAGCTCCTCTACTTCTGGCGATGCAGGCTTTCCAGAAACCTTTGCCAAAGGCCACTGTGGAAT
CCATCATGAGAGATAAGATGCCCAAAAAGGGAGGAAGATGGTGGTTTTCCTGGAGAGGAAGAAATGCCAC
AATCAAAGAGGAAAGCAAGCCTGAACAGTGCCTGACTGGGAAAGGCCACAATACCGGAGAGCAGCCTGCC
CAGCTTGGCCTGGCCACCAGGATAAAGCATGAGTCATCCTCCAGTGATGAAGAGCACGCAGCCGCCAAGC
CATCAGGTTCGAGCCACCTCTCTCTCTTGTCCAACGTCAGCTACAAAAAGACCCTGCGGCTCACGTCGGA
GCAGCTGAAAAGCTTGAAGTTGAAGAACGGCCCCAATGATGTGGTGTTCAGTGTCACTACCCAGTACCAG
GGCACCTGTCGCTGCGAGGGCACCATCTACCTGTGGAATTGGGACGACAAAGTCATCATCTCAGATATCG
ATGGGACCATCACAAGGTCTGATACTCTTGGTCACATTTTGCCCACGCTGGGAAAGGATTGGACTCACCA
GGGCATTGCAAAGCTGTACCACAAAGTAAGCCAGAATGGCTACAAGTTTCTCTATTGTTCGGCACGTGCC
ATTGGGATGGCGGACATGACGAGGGGCTACCTGCACTGGGTCAACGAGAGGGGCACGGTGCTTCCACAGG
GCCCGCTTCTGCTCAGCCCGAGCAGCCTCTTCTCCGCCTTGCACAGAGAAGTGATTGAAAAGAAGCCAGA
AAAGTTCAAAGTCCAGTGTTTGACAGACATCAAGAACCTGTTTTTCCCAAACACAGAACCCTTCTATGCT
GCTTTTGGGAACCGGCCTGCTGATGTGTATTCCTACAAGCAAGTGGGAGTGTCCCTGAATAGGATCTTCA
CTGTGAACCCCAAGGGTGAGCTGGTGCAGGAGCATGCCAAGACCAACATCAGCTCGTACGTGCGGCTCTG
CGAAGTGGTCGATCACGTCTTCCCATTGCTAAAGAGAAGCCATTCCTGTGACTTCCCCTGTTCAGACACT
TTCAGTAACTTCACCTTTTGGAGAGAGCCACTGCCACCTTTTGAAAACCAGGACATGCATTCAGCCTCAG
CTGGTGGTGGTGGTGGTGCGGCAGACACCATGCAGAACATTGAGTCGACAATTGTTGAGTTGGGCTCCAT
CTTTCAGCAGTTGGCACACATGGTTAAGGAACAGGAGGAAACCATTCAGAGGATCGACGAGAACGTGCTA
GGAGCCCAGCTGGACGTTGAGGCCGCCCATTCAGAGATCCTCAAGTACTTCCAGTCTGTCACCTCCAACC
GGTGGCTCATGGTCAAAATCTTCCTCATCCTCATTGTCTTCTTCATCATCTTTGTGGTCTTCCTTGCTTG
AGCGGCCGCTAAGTAAGTAAGGATCCCCAGCTTGGCCGCCATGGCCCAACTTGTTTATTGCAGCTTATAA
TGGTTACAAATAAAGCAATAGCATCACAAATTTCACAAATAAAGCATTTTTTTCACTGCATTCTAGTTGT
GGTTTGTCCAAACTCATCAATGTATCTTATCATGTCTGGATCGGGAATTAATTCGGCGCAGCACCATGGC
CTGAAATAACCTCTGAAAGAGGAACTTGGTTAGGTACCTTCTGAGGCGGAAAGAACCAGCTGTGGAATGT
GTGTCAGTTAGGGTGTGGAAAGTCCCCAGGCTCCCCAGCAGGCAGAAGTATGCAAAGCATGCATCTCAAT
TAGTCAGCAACCAGGTGTGGAAAGTCCCCAGGCTCCCCAGCAGGCAGAAGTATGCAAAGCATGCATCTCA
ATTAGTCAGCAACCATAGTCCCGCCCCTAACTCCGCCCATCCCGCCCCTAACTCCGCCCAGTTCCGCCCA
TTCTCCGCCCCATGGCTGACTAATTTTTTTTATTTATGCAGAGGCCGAGGCCGCCTCGGCCTCTGAGCTA
TTCCAGAAGTAGTGAGGAGGCTTTTTTGGAGGCCTAGGCTTTTGCAAAAAGCTGTTAACAGCTTGGCACT
GGCCGTCGTTTTACAACGTCGTGACTGGGAAAACCCTGGCGTTACCCAACTTAATCGCCTTGCAGCACAT
CCCCCTTTCGCCAGCTGGCGTAATAGCGAAGAGGCCCGCACCGATCGCCCTTCCCAACAGTTGCGCAGCC
TGAATGGCGAATGGCGCCTGATGCGGTATTTTCTCCTTACGCATCTGTGCGGTATTTCACACCGCATA
[142 nt withheld, positions 5109-5250]
C
[141 nt withheld, positions 5252-5392]
CCTTTGACGTTGGAGTCCACGTTCTTT
[37 nt withheld, positions 5420-5456]
ACCCTATCTCGGGCTATTCTTTTGATTTATAAGGGATTTTGCCGATTTCGGCCTATTGGTTAAAAAATGA
GCTGATTTAACAAAAATTTAACGCGAATTTTAACAAAATATTAACGTTTACAATTTTATGGTGCACTCTC
AGTACAATCTGCTCTGATGCCGCATAGTTAAGCCAGCCCCGACACCCGCCAACACCCGCTGACGCGCCCT
GACGGGCTTGTCTGCTCCCGGCATCCGCTTACAGACAAGCTGTGACCGTCTCCGGGAGCTGCATGTGTCA
GAGGTTTTCACCGTCATCACCGAAACGCGCGAGACGAAAGGGCCTCGTGATACGCCTATTTTTATAGGTT
AATGTCATGATAATAATGGTTTCTTAGACGTCAGGTGGCACTTTTCGGGGAAATGTGCGCGGAACCCCTA
TTTGTTTATTTTTCTAAATACATTCAAATATGTATCCGCTCATGAGACAATAACCCTGATAAATGCTTCA
ATAATATTGAAAAAGGAAGAGTATGAGTATTCAACATTTCCGTGTCGCCCTTATTCCCTTTTTTGCGGCA
TTTTGCCTTCCTGTTTTTGCTCACCCAGAAACGCTGGTGAAAGTAAAAGATGCTGAAGATCAGTTGGGTG
CACGAGTGGGTTACATCGAACTGGATCTCAACAGCGGTAAGATCCTTGAGAGTTTTCGCCCCGAAGAACG
TTTTCCAATGATGAGCACTTTTAAAGTTCTGCTATGTGGCGCGGTATTATCCCGTATTGACGCCGGGCAA
GAGCAACTCGGTCGCCGCATACACTATTCTCAGAATGACTTGGTTGAGTACTCACCAGTCACAGAAAAGC
ATCTTACGGATGGCATGACAGTAAGAGAATTATGCAGTGCTGCCATAACCATGAGTGATAACACTGCGGC
CAACTTACTTCTGACAACGATCGGAGGACCGAAGGAGCTAACCGCTTTTTTGCACAACATGGGGGATCAT
GTAACTCGCCTTGATCGTTGGGAACCGGAGCTGAATGAAGCCATACCAAACGACGAGCGTGACACCACGA
TGCCTGTAGCAATGGCAACAACGTTGCGCAAACTATTAACTGGCGAACTACTTACTCTAGCTTCCCGGCA
ACAATTAATAGACTGGATGGAGGCGGATAAAGTTGCAGGACCACTTCTGCGCTCGGCCCTTCCGGCTGGC
TGGTTTATTGCTGATAAATCTGGAGCCGGTGAGCGTGGGTCTCGCGGTATCATTGCAGCACTGGGGCCAG
ATGGTAAGCCCTCCCGTATCGTAGTTATCTACACGACGGGGAGTCAGGCAACTATGGATGAACGAAATAG
ACAGATCGCTGAGATAGGTGCCTCACTGATTAAGCATTGGTAACTGTCAGACCAAGTTTACTCATATATA
CTTTAGATTGATTTAAAACTTCATTTTTAATTTAAAAGGATCTAGGTGAAGATCCTTTTTGATAATCTCA
TGACCAAAATCCCTTAACGTGAGTTTTCGTTCCACTGAGCGTCAGACCCCGTAGAAAAGATCAAAGGATC
TTCTTGAGATCCTTTTTTTCTGCGCGTAATCTGCTGCTTGCAAACAAAAAAACCACCGCTACCAGCGGTG
GTTTGTTTGCCGGATCAAGAGCTACCAACTCTTTTTCCGAAGGTAACTGGCTTCAGCAGAGCGCAGATAC
CAAATACTGTTCTTCTAGTGTAGCCGTAGTTAGGCCACCACTTCAAGAACTCTGTAGCACCGCCTACATA
CCTCGCTCTGCTAATCCTGTTACCAGTGGCTGCTGCCAGTGGCGATAAGTCGTGTCTTACCGGGTTGGAC
TCAAGACGATAGTTACCGGATAAGGCGCAGCGGTCGGGCTGAACGGGGGGTTCGTGCACACAGCCCAGCT
TGGAGCGAACGACCTACACCGAACTGAGATACCTACAGCGTGAGCTATGAGAAAGCGCCACGCTTCCCGA
AGGGAGAAAGGCGGACAGGTATCCGGTAAGCGGCAGGGTCGGAACAGGAGAGCGCACGAGGGAGCTTCCA
GGGGGAAACGCCTGGTATCTTTATAGTCCTGTCGGGTTTCGCCACCTCTGACTTGAGCGTCGATTTTTGT
GATGCTCGTCAGGGGGGCGGAGCCTATGGAAAAACGCCAGCAACGCGGCCTTTTTACGGTTCCTGGCCTT
TTGCTGGCCTTTTGCTCACATGTTCTTTCCTGCGTTATCCCCTGATTCTGTGGATAACCGTATTACCGCC
TTTGAGTGAGCTGATACCGCTCGCCGCAGCCGAACGACCGAGCGCAGCGAGTCAGTGAGCGAGGAAGCGG
AAG
Features (pLannotate 1.2.2; 23 found; start..end, strand, type, name):
      2..94      +  CDS            lacI (fragment): lac repressor; lacI; The lac repressor binds to the lac operator to inhibit transcription in E. coli. This inhibition can be relieved by adding lactose or isopropyl-β-D-thiogalactopyranoside (IPTG).
    107..128     +  protein_bind   CAP binding site: CAP binding activates transcription in the presence of cAMP. E. coli catabolite activator protein
    143..173     +  promoter       lac promoter: promoter for the E. coli lac operon
    181..197     +  protein_bind   lac operator: The lac repressor binds to the lac operator to inhibit transcription in E. coli. This inhibition can be relieved by adding lactose or isopropyl-β-D-thiogalactopyranoside (IPTG). lac repressor encoded by lacI
    250..629     +  enhancer       CMV enhancer: human cytomegalovirus immediate early enhancer
    630..833     +  promoter       CMV promoter: human cytomegalovirus (CMV) immediate early promoter
    969..1012    +  intron         CMV intron (fragment): modified intron A from human cytomegalovirus
   1064..1082    +  promoter       SP6 promoter: promoter for bacteriophage SP6 RNA polymerase
   1086..1123    +  CDS            IgH signal sequence (fragment): signal sequence from the mouse immunoglobulin heavy chain variable region
   1176..1196    +  CDS            FLAG (fragment): FLAG® epitope tag, followed by an enterokinase cleavage site
   1221..3992    +  CDS            Lpin1: LPIN1_MOUSE - Also known as Fld. Experimental evidence at protein level: Swiss-Prot protein existence level 1. Acts as a magnesium-dependent phosphatidate phosphatase enzyme which catalyzes the conversion of phosphatidic acid to diacylglycerol during triglyceride, phosphatidylcholine and phosphatidylethanolamine biosynthesis and therefore controls the metabolism of fatty acids at different levels (PubMed:17158099). Acts also as nuclear transcriptional coactivator for PPARGC1A/PPARA regulatory pathway to modulate lipid metabolism gene expression. Is involved in adipocyte differentiation. Isofor
   3992..4008    -  CDS            9xHis (fragment): 9xHis affinity tag
   4011..4268    +  CDS            STX5 (fragment): STX5_HUMAN - Also known as STX5A. Experimental evidence at protein level: Swiss-Prot protein existence level 1. Mediates endoplasmic reticulum to Golgi transport. Together with p115/USO1 and GM130/GOLGA2, involved in vesicle tethering and fusion at the cis-Golgi membrane to maintain the stacked and inter- connected structure of the Golgi apparatus. From Homo sapiens (Human).
   4318..4452    +  polyA_signal   SV40 poly(A) signal: SV40 polyadenylation signal
   4521..4878    +  promoter       SV40 promoter: SV40 enhancer and early promoter
   4897..5051    +  CDS            lacZα (fragment): LacZα fragment of β-galactosidase; lacZ fragment
   5057..5108    -  misc_feature   bom (fragment): basis of mobility region from pBR322
   5127..5507    +  rep_origin     M13 ori (sequence partly withheld): M13 bacteriophage origin of replication; arrow indicates direction of (+) strand synthesis
   5583..5632    -  misc_feature   bom (fragment): basis of mobility region from pBR322
   5734..5769    -  CDS            rop (fragment): Rop protein, which maintains plasmids at low copy number; rop
   5864..5968    +  promoter       AmpR promoter: bla
   5969..6829    +  CDS            AmpR: β-lactamase; bla; confers resistance to ampicillin, carbenicillin, and related antibiotics
   7000..7588    +  rep_origin     ori: high-copy-number ColE1/pMB1/pBR322/pUC origin of replication
