[The description below was written by a language model from this plasmid's Addgene catalogue record and pLannotate feature annotations shown in this document.]
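Description:
pRK5 FLAG membrane-bound lipin-1 (delta200) is a mammalian expression plasmid of about 7.8 kb built on the pRK5 backbone. It is maintained in E. coli at high copy through a ColE1/pUC-type origin and selected with ampicillin via the β-lactamase gene. An M13 phage origin is also annotated, along with backbone remnants such as lac regulatory elements and fragments of lacZα, bom and rop. No mammalian selection marker is recorded. The SV40 enhancer/early promoter region lies downstream of the expression cassette but does not appear to drive a resistance gene, so the plasmid is suited mainly to transient transfection.

The expression cassette uses the human CMV immediate-early enhancer and promoter, followed by a fragment of CMV intron and an SP6 promoter that also serves as a sequencing primer site. The open reading frame encodes mouse lipin-1 (Lpin1), the magnesium-dependent phosphatidate phosphatase that converts phosphatidic acid to diacylglycerol. It carries an N-terminal FLAG epitope for detection. At its C terminus it is fused in frame to the "delta200" Golgi-localization domain of Syntaxin 5, which the annotation matches to the human STX5 protein, and an SV40 polyadenylation signal terminates the transcript. Short hits to an IgH signal sequence and a reverse-strand His tag are partial matches and are probably annotation artefacts rather than functional parts. The insert was cloned between EcoRV and NotI sites, and part of the plasmid derives from an earlier lipin-1 construct.

The Syntaxin 5 segment tethers lipin-1 to ER/Golgi membranes, forcing its membrane localization. This lets users test how the enzyme's subcellular location affects lipid metabolism in mammalian cells. The associated publication studied regulation of Lipin-1 and SREBP by extracellular matrix mechanical cues.
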