Addgene plasmid #120278: pRK5 FLAG membrane-bound lipin-1 (delta200)
Purpose: Expression of ER/Golgi-tethered lipin-1 in mammalian cells
Depositing lab: Sirio Dupont. Depositing organization: University of Padua. Publication: Extracellular matrix mechanical cues regulate lipid metabolism through Lipin-1 and SREBP. Romani P, Brian I, Santinon G, Pocaterra A, Audano M, Pedretti S, Mathieu S, Forcato M, Bicciato S, Manneville JB, Mitro N, Dupont S. Nat Cell Biol. 2019 Mar;21(3):338-347. doi: 10.1038/s41556-018-0270-5. Epub 2019 Feb 4. PubMed 30718857.
Backbone
  Vector backbone: pRK5
  Vector type: Mammalian Expression
Growth in bacteria
  Bacterial resistance: Ampicillin, 100 μg/mL
  Growth temperature: 37°C
  Growth strain: DH5alpha
  Copy number: High Copy
Gene/Insert
  Gene/Insert name: Lipin-1 (alt names: phosphatidate phosphatase 1; fatty liver dystrophy; PAP1)
  Species: M. musculus (mouse)
  Insert size (bp): 3100
  Entrez Gene: Lpin1 (a.k.a. Lipin1, fld)
  Promoter: CMV
  Tag / fusion protein: FLAG (N terminal on insert); in-frame fusion with the delta200 Golgi-localization domain of Syntaxin5 (C terminal on insert)
  Cloning method: Restriction Enzyme; 5′ cloning site EcoRV (not destroyed); 3′ cloning site NotI (not destroyed)
  Sequencing primers: 5′ SP6; 3′ SV40pA-R
Resource information
  A portion of this plasmid was derived from a plasmid made by: David Sabatini Addgene Plasmid #32005
Terms and licenses: Academic/Nonprofit Terms; Industry Terms: Not Available to Industry
How to cite: pRK5 FLAG membrane-bound lipin-1 (delta200) was a gift from Sirio Dupont (Addgene plasmid # 120278 ; http://n2t.net/addgene:120278 ; RRID:Addgene_120278)
